>Addgene plasmid #193034 | pCA528 CAPN7 V18D,F98D (1-165) | addgene full sequence | sequence record 378996 | Addgene NGS Result
TGGCGAATGGG
[124 nt withheld, positions 12-135]
C
[91 nt withheld, positions 137-227]
A
[49 nt withheld, positions 229-277]
CCTTTGACGTTGGAGTCCACGTTCTTT
[37 nt withheld, positions 305-341]
ACCCTATCTCGGTCTATTCTTTTGATTTATAAGGGATTTTGCCGATTTCGGCCTATTGGTTAAAAAATGA
GCTGATTTAACAAAAATTTAACGCGAATTTTAACAAAATATTAACGCTTACAATTTAGGTGGCACTTTTC
GGGGAAATGTGCGCGGAACCCCTATTTGTTTATTTTTCTAAATACATTCAAATATGTATCCGCTCATGAA
TTAATTCTTAGAAAAACTCATCGAGCATCAAATGAAACTGCAATTTATTCATATCAGGATTATCAATACC
ATATTTTTGAAAAAGCCGTTTCTGTAATGAAGGAGAAAACTCACCGAGGCAGTTCCATAGGATGGCAAGA
TCCTGGTATCGGTCTGCGATTCCGACTCGTCCAACATCAATACAACCTATTAATTTCCCCTCGTCAAAAA
TAAGGTTATCAAGTGAGAAATCACCATGAGTGACGACTGAATCCGGTGAGAATGGCAAAAGTTTATGCAT
TTCTTTCCAGACTTGTTCAACAGGCCAGCCATTACGCTCGTCATCAAAATCACTCGCATCAACCAAACCG
TTATTCATTCGTGATTGCGCCTGAGCGAGACGAAATACGCGATCGCTGTTAAAAGGACAATTACAAACAG
GAATCGAATGCAACCGGCGCAGGAACACTGCCAGCGCATCAACAATATTTTCACCTGAATCAGGATATTC
TTCTAATACCTGGAATGCTGTTTTCCCGGGGATCGCAGTGGTGAGTAACCATGCATCATCAGGAGTACGG
ATAAAATGCTTGATGGTCGGAAGAGGCATAAATTCCGTCAGCCAGTTTAGTCTGACCATCTCATCTGTAA
CATCATTGGCAACGCTACCTTTGCCATGTTTCAGAAACAACTCTGGCGCATCGGGCTTCCCATACAATCG
ATAGATTGTCGCACCTGATTGCCCGACATTATCGCGAGCCCATTTATACCCATATAAATCAGCATCCATG
TTGGAATTTAATCGCGGCCTAGAGCAAGACGTTTCCCGTTGAATATGGCTCATAACACCCCTTGTATTAC
TGTTTATGTAAGCAGACAGTTTTATTGTTCATGACCAAAATCCCTTAACGTGAGTTTTCGTTCCACTGAG
CGTCAGACCCCGTAGAAAAGATCAAAGGATCTTCTTGAGATCCTTTTTTTCTGCGCGTAATCTGCTGCTT
GCAAACAAAAAAACCACCGCTACCAGCGGTGGTTTGTTTGCCGGATCAAGAGCTACCAACTCTTTTTCCG
AAGGTAACTGGCTTCAGCAGAGCGCAGATACCAAATACTGTCCTTCTAGTGTAGCCGTAGTTAGGCCACC
ACTTCAAGAACTCTGTAGCACCGCCTACATACCTCGCTCTGCTAATCCTGTTACCAGTGGCTGCTGCCAG
TGGCGATAAGTCGTGTCTTACCGGGTTGGACTCAAGACGATAGTTACCGGATAAGGCGCAGCGGTCGGGC
TGAACGGGGGGTTCGTGCACACAGCCCAGCTTGGAGCGAACGACCTACACCGAACTGAGATACCTACAGC
GTGAGCTATGAGAAAGCGCCACGCTTCCCGAAGGGAGAAAGGCGGACAGGTATCCGGTAAGCGGCAGGGT
CGGAACAGGAGAGCGCACGAGGGAGCTTCCAGGGGGAAACGCCTGGTATCTTTATAGTCCTGTCGGGTTT
CGCCACCTCTGACTTGAGCGTCGATTTTTGTGATGCTCGTCAGGGGGGCGGAGCCTATGGAAAAACGCCA
GCAACGCGGCCTTTTTACGGTTCCTGGCCTTTTGCTGGCCTTTTGCTCACATGTTCTTTCCTGCGTTATC
CCCTGATTCTGTGGATAACCGTATTACCGCCTTTGAGTGAGCTGATACCGCTCGCCGCAGCCGAACGACC
GAGCGCAGCGAGTCAGTGAGCGAGGAAGCGGAAGAGCGCCTGATGCGGTATTTTCTCCTTACGCATCTGT
GCGGTATTTCACACCGCAATGGTGCACTCTCAGTACAATCTGCTCTGATGCCGCATAGTTAAGCCAGTAT
ACACTCCGCTATCGCTACGTGACTGGGTCATGGCTGCGCCCCGACACCCGCCAACACCCGCTGACGCGCC
CTGACGGGCTTGTCTGCTCCCGGCATCCGCTTACAGACAAGCTGTGACCGTCTCCGGGAGCTGCATGTGT
CAGAGGTTTTCACCGTCATCACCGAAACGCGCGAGGCAGCTGCGGTAAAGCTCATCAGCGTGGTCGTGAA
GCGATTCACAGATGTCTGCCTGTTCATCCGCGTCCAGCTCGTTGAGTTTCTCCAGAAGCGTTAATGTCTG
GCTTCTGATAAAGCGGGCCATGTTAAGGGCGGTTTTTTCCTGTTTGGTCACTGATGCCTCCGTGTAAGGG
GGATTTCTGTTCATGGGGGTAATGATACCGATGAAACGAGAGAGGATGCTCACGATACGGGTTACTGATG
ATGAACATGCCCGGTTACTGGAACGTTGTGAGGGTAAACAACTGGCGGTATGGATGCGGCGGGACCAGAG
AAAAATCACTCAGGGTCAATGCCAGCGCTTCGTTAATACAGATGTAGGTGTTCCACAGGGTAGCCAGCAG
CATCCTGCGATGCAGATCCGGAACATAATGGTGCAGGGCGCTGACTTCCGCGTTTCCAGACTTTACGAAA
CACGGAAACCGAAGACCATTCATGTTGTTGCTCAGGTCGCAGACGTTTTGCAGCAGCAGTCGCTTCACGT
TCGCTCGCGTATCGGTGATTCATTCTGCTAACCAGTAAGGCAACCCCGCCAGCCTAGCCGGGTCCTCAAC
GACAGGAGCACGATCATGCGCACCCGTGGGGCCGCCATGCCGGCGATAATGGCCTGCTTCTCGCCGAAAC
GTTTGGTGGCGGGACCAGTGACGAAGGCTTGAGCGAGGGCGTGCAAGATTCCGAATACCGCAAGCGACAG
GCCGATCATCGTCGCGCTCCAGCGAAAGCGGTCCTCGCCGAAAATGACCCAGAGCGCTGCCGGCACCTGT
CCTACGAGTTGCATGATAAAGAAGACAGTCATAAGTGCGGCGACGATAGTCATGCCCCGCGCCCACCGGA
AGGAGCTGACTGGGTTGAAGGCTCTCAAGGGCATCGGTCGAGATCCCGGTGCCTAATGAGTGAGCTAACT
TACATTAATTGCGTTGCGCTCACTGCCCGCTTTCCAGTCGGGAAACCTGTCGTGCCAGCTGCATTAATGA
ATCGGCCAACGCGCGGGGAGAGGCGGTTTGCGTATTGGGCGCCAGGGTGGTTTTTCTTTTCACCAGTGAG
ACGGGCAACAGCTGATTGCCCTTCACCGCCTGGCCCTGAGAGAGTTGCAGCAAGCGGTCCACGCTGGTTT
GCCCCAGCAGGCGAAAATCCTGTTTGATGGTGGTTAACGGCGGGATATAACATGAGCTGTCTTCGGTATC
GTCGTATCCCACTACCGAGATATCCGCACCAACGCGCAGCCCGGACTCGGTAATGGCGCGCATTGCGCCC
AGCGCCATCTGATCGTTGGCAACCAGCATCGCAGTGGGAACGATGCCCTCATTCAGCATTTGCATGGTTT
GTTGAAAACCGGACATGGCACTCCAGTCGCCTTCCCGTTCCGCTATCGGCTGAATTTGATTGCGAGTGAG
ATATTTATGCCAGCCAGCCAGACGCAGACGCGCCGAGACAGAACTTAATGGGCCCGCTAACAGCGCGATT
TGCTGGTGACCCAATGCGACCAGATGCTCCACGCCCAGTCGCGTACCGTCTTCATGGGAGAAAATAATAC
TGTTGATGGGTGTCTGGTCAGAGACATCAAGAAATAACGCCGGAACATTAGTGCAGGCAGCTTCCACAGC
AATGGCATCCTGGTCATCCAGCGGATAGTTAATGATCAGCCCACTGACGCGTTGCGCGAGAAGATTGTGC
ACCGCCGCTTTACAGGCTTCGACGCCGCTTCGTTCTACCATCGACACCACCACGCTGGCACCCAGTTGAT
CGGCGCGAGATTTAATCGCCGCGACAATTTGCGACGGCGCGTGCAGGGCCAGACTGGAGGTGGCAACGCC
AATCAGCAACGACTGTTTGCCCGCCAGTTGTTGTGCCACGCGGTTGGGAATGTAATTCAGCTCCGCCATC
GCCGCTTCCACTTTTTCCCGCGTTTTCGCAGAAACGTGGCTGGCCTGGTTCACCACGCGGGAAACGGTCT
GATAAGAGACACCGGCATACTCTGCGACATCGTATAACGTTACTGGTTTCACATTCACCACCCTGAATTG
ACTCTCTTCCGGGCGCTATCATGCCATACCGCGAAAGGTTTTGCGCCATTCGATGGTGTCCGGGATCTCG
ACGCTCTCCCTTATGCGACTCCTGCATTAGGAAGCAGCCCAGTAGTAGGTTGAGGCCGTTGAGCACCGCC
GCCGCAAGGAATGGTGCATGCAAGGAGATGGCGCCCAACAGTCCCCCGGCCACGGGGCCTGCCACCATAC
CCACGCCGAAACAAGCGCTCATGAGCCCGAAGTGGCGAGCCCGATCTTCCCCATCGGTGATGTCGGCGAT
ATAGGCGCCAGCAACCGCACCTGTGGCGCCGGTGATGCCGGCCACGATGCGTCCGGCGTAGAGGATCGAG
ATCTCGATCCCGCGAAATTAATACGACTCACTATAGGGGAATTGTGAGCGGATAACAATTCCCCTCTAGA
AATAATTTTGTTTAACTTTAAGAAGGAGATATACATATGGGTCATCACCATCATCACCATGGTTCGGACT
CAGAAGTCAATCAAGAAGCTAAGCCAGAGGTCAAGCCAGAAGTCAAGCCTGAGACTCACATCAATTTAAA
GGTGTCCGATGGATCTTCAGAGATCTTCTTCAAGATCAAAAAGACCACTCCTTTAAGAAGGCTGATGGAA
GCGTTCGCTAAAAGACAGGGTAAGGAAATGGACTCCTTAAGATTCTTGTACGACGGTATTAGAATTCAAG
CTGATCAGACCCCTGAAGATTTGGACATGGAGGATAACGATATTATTGAGGCTCACAGAGAACAGATTGG
TGGGATGGACGCCACAGCACTGGAGCGGGACGCTGTGCAGTTCGCCCGTCTGGCGGATCAGCGCGACCAC
GAAGGCCGCTACTCCGAGGCGGTGTTTTATTACAAGGAAGCTGCACAAGCCTTAATTTATGCTGAGATGG
CAGGATCAAGCCTAGAAAATATTCAAGAAAAAATAACTGAGTATCTGGAAAGAGTTCAAGCTCTACATTC
AGCAGTTCAGTCAAAGAGTGCTGATCCTTTGAAGTCAAAACATCAGTTGGACTTAGAGCGTGCTCATTTC
CTTGTTACACAAGCTGATGATGAAGATGAAAAAGAGAATGTTGAAGATGCTATAGAATTGTACACAGAAG
CTGTGGATCTCTGTCTGAAAACATCTTATGAAACTGCTGATAAAGTCCTGCAAAATAAACTGAAACAGTT
GGCTCGACAGGCGCTAGACAGAGCAGAAGCGCTGAGTGAGCCTTTGACCAAGCCAGTTGGCAAAATCAGT
TCAACAAGTTAAGTCGACAAGCTTGCGGCCGCACTCGAGCACCACCACCACCACCACTGAGATCCGGCTG
CTAACAAAGCCCGAAAGGAAGCTGAGTTGGCTGCTGCCACCGCTGAGCAATAACTAGCATAACCCCTTGG
GGCCTCTAAACGGGTCTTGAGGGGTTTTTTGCTGAAAGGAGGAACTATATCCGGAT
Features (pLannotate 1.2.2; 20 found; start..end, strand, type, name):
     12..440     +  rep_origin     f1 ori (sequence partly withheld): f1 bacteriophage origin of replication; arrow indicates direction of (+) strand synthesis
    493..550     +  promoter       AmpR promoter (fragment): bla
    559..1374    -  CDS            KanR: aminoglycoside phosphotransferase; aph(3')-Ia; confers resistance to kanamycin in bacteria or G418 (Geneticin®) in eukaryotes
   1496..2084    +  rep_origin     ori: high-copy-number ColE1/pMB1/pBR322/pUC origin of replication
   2270..2409    -  misc_feature   bom: basis of mobility region from pBR322
   2511..2702    -  CDS            rop: Rop protein, which maintains plasmids at low copy number; rop
   2719..3099    +  CDS            YPB1_ECOLX: Protein predicted: Swiss-Prot protein existence level 4. From Escherichia coli.
   3171..3462    -  CDS            TcR (fragment): tetracycline efflux protein; tet; confers resistance to tetracycline
   3477..3498    -  protein_bind   CAP binding site: CAP binding activates transcription in the presence of cAMP. E. coli catabolite activator protein
   3511..4593    -  CDS            lacI: lac repressor; lacI; The lac repressor binds to the lac operator to inhibit transcription in E. coli. This inhibition can be relieved by adding lactose or isopropyl-β-D-thiogalactopyranoside (IPTG).
   4594..4671    -  promoter       lacI promoter: lacI
   4679..4958    -  CDS            TcR (fragment): tetracycline efflux protein; tet; confers resistance to tetracycline
   4980..4998    +  promoter       T7 promoter: promoter for bacteriophage T7 RNA polymerase
   4999..5023    +  protein_bind   lac operator: The lac repressor binds to the lac operator to inhibit transcription in E. coli. This inhibition can be relieved by adding lactose or isopropyl-β-D-thiogalactopyranoside (IPTG). lac repressor encoded by lacI
   5038..5060    +  RBS            RBS: efficient ribosome binding site from bacteriophage T7 gene 10 (Olins and Rangwala, 1989)
   5095..5384    +  CDS            SUMO (fragment): cleavable ubiquitin-like protein tag; S. cerevisiae SMT3 (truncated)
   5386..5880    +  CDS            CAPN7 (fragment): CAN7_HUMAN - Also known as PALBH. Experimental evidence at protein level: Swiss-Prot protein existence level 1. Calcium-regulated non-lysosomal thiol-protease. From Homo sapiens (Human).
   5911..5928    +  CDS            9xHis (fragment): 9xHis affinity tag
   5938..5987    +  CDS            SET1 (fragment): solubility-enhancement tag derived from T7 phage gene 10B
   5995..6042    +  terminator     T7 terminator: transcription terminator for bacteriophage T7 RNA polymerase
