[The description below was written by a language model from this plasmid's Addgene catalogue record and pLannotate feature annotations shown in this document.]
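Description:
pCA528 CAPN7 V18D,F98D (1-165) is a bacterial expression plasmid built on the pCA528 backbone, a pET-style vector for T7-driven protein production in E. coli. It is selected with kanamycin through an aph(3')-Ia (KanR) gene and replicates from a ColE1/pBR322-type origin. The rop gene and bom region are retained, consistent with the low copy number listed in the catalogue entry. An f1 origin is also present, along with short tetracycline-resistance gene fragments that appear to be backbone remnants rather than functional markers.

The expression cassette consists of a T7 promoter followed by a lac operator and the T7 gene 10 ribosome binding site. A plasmid-borne lacI gene supplies repressor, so transcription is held off until IPTG is added in a host that provides T7 RNA polymerase. The open reading frame encodes an N-terminal 6xHis-SUMO tag (yeast SMT3) fused to residues 1–165 of human calpain-7 (CAPN7), a 495 bp insert introduced by Gibson cloning, and the cassette ends at a T7 terminator. The His tag allows affinity purification, and SUMO is a cleavable ubiquitin-like fusion partner. The annotation also detects a short His-tag fragment and a T7 gene 10B-derived fragment downstream of the insert; these are probably vector sequence, and the record does not show whether they are translated.

The encoded fragment comprises the tandem MIT domains of CAPN7 and carries the V18D and F98D substitutions, which abolish binding to the ESCRT-III protein IST1. The construct therefore yields a binding-deficient recombinant protein, suited as a negative control in studies of the CAPN7–IST1 interaction, which has been linked to the timing and completion of abscission at the midbody.
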