Addgene plasmid #193034: pCA528 CAPN7 V18D,F98D (1-165)
Purpose: Bacterial expression plasmid for CAPN7 (1-165) tandem MIT domains with V18D and F98D mutations that abolish binding to IST1.
Depositing lab: Wesley Sundquist. Depositing organization: University of Utah. Publication: The Calpain-7 protease functions together with the ESCRT-III protein IST1 within the midbody to regulate the timing and completion of abscission. Paine EL, Skalicky JJ, Whitby FG, Mackay DR, Ullman KS, Hill CP, Sundquist WI. Elife. 2023 Sep 29;12:e84515. doi: 10.7554/eLife.84515. PubMed 37772788.
Backbone
  Vector backbone: pCA528
  Vector type: Bacterial Expression
Growth in bacteria
  Bacterial resistance: Kanamycin, 50 μg/mL
  Growth temperature: 37°C
  Growth strain: DH5alpha
  Copy number: Low Copy
Gene/Insert
  Gene/Insert name: CAPN7
  Species: H. sapiens (human)
  Insert size (bp): 495
  Mutation: V18D, F98D, Residues 1-165
  GenBank ID: NM_014296
  Entrez Gene: CAPN7 (a.k.a. CALPAIN7, PALBH)
  Promoter: T7
  Tag / fusion protein: 6xHis-Sumo (N terminal on backbone)
  Cloning method: Gibson Cloning
  Sequencing primers: 5′ T7 For; 3′ T7 Rev
Terms and licenses: Academic/Nonprofit Terms; Industry Terms: Not Available to Industry
How to cite: pCA528 CAPN7 V18D,F98D (1-165) was a gift from Wesley Sundquist (Addgene plasmid # 193034 ; http://n2t.net/addgene:193034 ; RRID:Addgene_193034)
